>Addgene plasmid #164165 | pCAG-mWasabi-ER | depositor full sequence | sequence record 318607 | pCAG-mWasabi-ER sequence 5606 bps
GTCGACATTGATTATTGACTAGTTATTAATAGTAATCAATTACGGGGTCATTAGTTCATAGCCCATATAT
GGAGTTCCGCGTTACATAACTTACGGTAAATGGCCCGCCTGGCTGACCGCCCAACGACCCCCGCCCATTG
ACGTCAATAATGACGTATGTTCCCATAGTAACGCCAATAGGGACTTTCCATTGACGTCAATGGGTGGAGT
ATTTACGGTAAACTGCCCACTTGGCAGTACATCAAGTGTATCATATGCCAAGTACGCCCCCTATTGACGT
CAATGACGGTAAATGGCCCGCCTGGCATTATGCCCAGTACATGACCTTATGGGACTTTCCTACTTGGCAG
TACATCTACGTATTAGTCATCGCTATTACCATGGTCGAGGTGAGCCCCACGTTCTGCTTCACTCTCCCCA
TCTCCCCCCCCTCCCCACCCCCAATTTTGTATTTATTTATTTTTTAATTATTTTGTGCAGCGATGGGGGC
GGGGGGGGGGGGGGGGCGCGCGCCAGGCGGGGCGGGGCGGGGCGAGGGGCGGGGCGGGGCGAGGCGGAGA
GGTGCGGCGGCAGCCAATCAGAGCGGCGCGCTCCGAAAGTTTCCTTTTATGGCGAGGCGGCGGCGGCGGC
GGCCCTATAAAAAGCGAAGCGCGCGGCGGGCGGGAGTCGCTGCGCGCTGCCTTCGCCCCGTGCCCCGCTC
CGCGCCGCCTCGCGCCGCCCGCCCCGGCTCTGACTGACCGCGTTACTCCCACAGGTGAGCGGGCGGGACG
GCCCTTCTCCTCCGGGCTGTAATTAGCGCTTGGTTTAATGACGGCTTGTTTCTTTTCTGTGGCTGCGTGA
AAGCCTTGAGGGGCTCCGGGAGGGCCCTTTGTGCGGGGGGAGCGGCTCGGGGGGTGCGTGCGTGTGTGTG
TGCGTGGGGAGCGCCGCGTGCGGCTCCGCGCTGCCCGGCGGCTGTGAGCGCTGCGGGCGCGGCGCGGGGC
TTTGTGCGCTCCGCAGTGTGCGCGAGGGGAGCGCGGCCGGGGGCGGTGCCCCGCGGTGCGGGGGGGGCTG
CGAGGGGAACAAAGGCTGCGTGCGGGGTGTGTGCGTGGGGGGGTGAGCAGGGGGTGTGGGCGCGTCGGTC
GGGCTGCAACCCCCCCTGCACCCCCCTCCCCGAGTTGCTGAGCACGGCCCGGCTTCGGGTGCGGGGCTCC
GTACGGGGCGTGGCGCGGGGCTCGCCGTGCCGGGCGGGGGGTGGCGGCAGGTGGGGGTGCCGGGCGGGGC
GGGGCCGCCTCGGGCCGGGGAGGGCTCGGGGGAGGGGCGCGGCGGCCCCCGGAGCGCCGGCGGCTGTCGA
GGCGCGGCGAGCCGCAGCCATTGCCTTTTATGGTAATCGTGCGAGAGGGCGCAGGGACTTCCTTTGTCCC
AAATCTGTGCGGAGCCGAAATCTGGGAGGCGCCGCCGCACCCCCTCTAGCGGGCGCGGGGCGAAGCGGTG
CGGCGCCGGCAGGAAGGAAATGGGCGGGGAGGGCCTTCGTGCGTCGCCGCGCCGCCGTCCCCTTCTCCCT
CTCCAGCCTCGGGGCTGTCCGCGGGGGGACGGCTGCCTTCGGGGGGGACGGGGCAGGGCGGGGTTCGGCT
TCTGGCGTGTGACCGGCGGCTCTAGAGCCTCTGCTAACCATGTTCATGCCTTCTTCTTTTTCCTACAGCT
CCTGGGCAACGTGCTGGTTATTGTGCTGTCTCATCATTTTGGCAAAGCTAGCCTACCGGTCGCCACCATG
CTGCTATCCGTGCCGTTGCTGCTCGGCCTCCTCGGCCTGGCCGTCGCCGACCGGTCGCACACCATGGTGA
GCAAGGGCGAGGAGACCACAATGGGCGTAATCAAGCCCGACATGAAGATCAAGCTGAAGATGGAGGGCAA
CGTGAATGGCCACGCCTTCGTGATCGAGGGCGAGGGCGAGGGCAAGCCCTACGACGGCACCAACACCATC
AACCTGGAGGTGAAGGAGGGAGCCCCCCTGCCCTTCTCCTACGACATTCTGACCACCGCGTTCAGTTACG
GCAACAGGGCCTTCACCAAGTACCCCGACGACATCCCCAACTACTTCAAGCAGTCCTTCCCCGAGGGCTA
CTCTTGGGAGCGCACCATGACCTTCGAGGACAAGGGCATCGTGAAGGTGAAGTCCGACATCTCCATGGAG
GAGGACTCCTTCATCTACGAGATACACCTCAAGGGCGAGAACTTCCCCCCCAACGGCCCCGTGATGCAGA
AGGAGACCACCGGCTGGGACGCCTCCACCGAGAGGATGTACGTGCGCGACGGCGTGCTGAAGGGCGACGT
CAAGATGAAGCTGCTGCTGGAGGGCGGCGGCCACCACCGCGTTGACTTCAAGACCATCTACAGGGCCAAG
AAGGCGGTGAAGCTGCCCGACTATCACTTTGTGGACCACCGCATCGAGATCCTGAACCACGACAAGGACT
ACAACAAGGTGACCGTTTACGAGATCGCCGTGGCCCGCAACTCCACCGACGGCATGGACGAGCTGTACAA
GAGATCGTACAAGAAGGACGAGCTGTAATAAAACTCCTCAGGTGCAGGCTGCCTATCAGAAGGTGGTGGC
TGGTGTGGCCAATGCCCTGGCTCACAAATACCACTGAGATCTTTTTCCCTCTGCCAAAAATTATGGGGAC
ATCATGAAGCCCCTTGAGCATCTGACTTCTGGCTAATAAAGGAAATTTATTTTCATTGCAATAGTGTGTT
GGAATTTTTTGTGTCTCTCACTCGGAAGGACATATGGGAGGGCAAATCATTTAAAACATCAGAATGAGTA
TTTGGTTTAGAGTTTGGCAACATATGCCATATGCTGGCTGCCATGAACAAAGGTGGCTATAAAGAGGTCA
TCAGTATATGAAACAGCCCCCTGCTGTCCATTCCTTATTCCATAGAAAAGCCTTGACTTGAGGTTAGATT
TTTTTTATATTTTGTTTTGTGTTATTTTTTTCTTTAACATCCCTAAAATTTTCCTTACATGTTTTACTAG
CCAGATTTTTCCTCCTCTCCTGACTACTCCCAGTCATAGCTGTCCCTCTTCTCTTATGAAGATCCCTCGA
CCTGCAGCCCAAGCTTGGCGTAATCATGGTCATAGCTGTTTCCTGTGTGAAATTGTTATCCGCTCACAAT
TCCACACAACATACGAGCCGGAAGCATAAAGTGTAAAGCCTGGGGTGCCTAATGAGTGAGCTAACTCACA
TTAATTGCGTTGCGCTCACTGCCCGCTTTCCAGTCGGGAAACCTGTCGTGCCAGCGGATCCGCATCTCAA
TTAGTCAGCAACCATAGTCCCGCCCCTAACTCCGCCCATCCCGCCCCTAACTCCGCCCAGTTCCGCCCAT
TCTCCGCCCCATGGCTGACTAATTTTTTTTATTTATGCAGAGGCCGAGGCCGCCTCGGCCTCTGAGCTAT
TCCAGAAGTAGTGAGGAGGCTTTTTTGGAGGCCTAGGCTTTTGCAAAAAGCTAACTTGTTTATTGCAGCT
TATAATGGTTACAAATAAAGCAATAGCATCACAAATTTCACAAATAAAGCATTTTTTTCACTGCATTCTA
GTTGTGGTTTGTCCAAACTCATCAATGTATCTTATCATGTCTGGATCCGCTGCATTAATGAATCGGCCAA
CGCGCGGGGAGAGGCGGTTTGCGTATTGGGCGCTCTTCCGCTTCCTCGCTCACTGACTCGCTGCGCTCGG
TCGTTCGGCTGCGGCGAGCGGTATCAGCTCACTCAAAGGCGGTAATACGGTTATCCACAGAATCAGGGGA
TAACGCAGGAAAGAACATGTGAGCAAAAGGCCAGCAAAAGGCCAGGAACCGTAAAAAGGCCGCGTTGCTG
GCGTTTTTCCATAGGCTCCGCCCCCCTGACGAGCATCACAAAAATCGACGCTCAAGTCAGAGGTGGCGAA
ACCCGACAGGACTATAAAGATACCAGGCGTTTCCCCCTGGAAGCTCCCTCGTGCGCTCTCCTGTTCCGAC
CCTGCCGCTTACCGGATACCTGTCCGCCTTTCTCCCTTCGGGAAGCGTGGCGCTTTCTCAATGCTCACGC
TGTAGGTATCTCAGTTCGGTGTAGGTCGTTCGCTCCAAGCTGGGCTGTGTGCACGAACCCCCCGTTCAGC
CCGACCGCTGCGCCTTATCCGGTAACTATCGTCTTGAGTCCAACCCGGTAAGACACGACTTATCGCCACT
GGCAGCAGCCACTGGTAACAGGATTAGCAGAGCGAGGTATGTAGGCGGTGCTACAGAGTTCTTGAAGTGG
TGGCCTAACTACGGCTACACTAGAAGGACAGTATTTGGTATCTGCGCTCTGCTGAAGCCAGTTACCTTCG
GAAAAAGAGTTGGTAGCTCTTGATCCGGCAAACAAACCACCGCTGGTAGCGGTGGTTTTTTTGTTTGCAA
GCAGCAGATTACGCGCAGAAAAAAAGGATCTCAAGAAGATCCTTTGATCTTTTCTACGGGGTCTGACGCT
CAGTGGAACGAAAACTCACGTTAAGGGATTTTGGTCATGAGATTATCAAAAAGGATCTTCACCTAGATCC
TTTTAAATTAAAAATGAAGTTTTAAATCAATCTAAAGTATATATGAGTAAACTTGGTCTGACAGTTACCA
ATGCTTAATCAGTGAGGCACCTATCTCAGCGATCTGTCTATTTCGTTCATCCATAGTTGCCTGACTCCCC
GTCGTGTAGATAACTACGATACGGGAGGGCTTACCATCTGGCCCCAGTGCTGCAATGATACCGCGAGACC
CACGCTCACCGGCTCCAGATTTATCAGCAATAAACCAGCCAGCCGGAAGGGCCGAGCGCAGAAGTGGTCC
TGCAACTTTATCCGCCTCCATCCAGTCTATTAATTGTTGCCGGGAAGCTAGAGTAAGTAGTTCGCCAGTT
AATAGTTTGCGCAACGTTGTTGCCATTGCTACAGGCATCGTGGTGTCACGCTCGTCGTTTGGTATGGCTT
CATTCAGCTCCGGTTCCCAACGATCAAGGCGAGTTACATGATCCCCCATGTTGTGCAAAAAAGCGGTTAG
CTCCTTCGGTCCTCCGATCGTTGTCAGAAGTAAGTTGGCCGCAGTGTTATCACTCATGGTTATGGCAGCA
CTGCATAATTCTCTTACTGTCATGCCATCCGTAAGATGCTTTTCTGTGACTGGTGAGTACTCAACCAAGT
CATTCTGAGAATAGTGTATGCGGCGACCGAGTTGCTCTTGCCCGGCGTCAATACGGGATAATACCGCGCC
ACATAGCAGAACTTTAAAAGTGCTCATCATTGGAAAACGTTCTTCGGGGCGAAAACTCTCAAGGATCTTA
CCGCTGTTGAGATCCAGTTCGATGTAACCCACTCGTGCACCCAACTGATCTTCAGCATCTTTTACTTTCA
CCAGCGTTTCTGGGTGAGCAAAAACAGGAAGGCAAAATGCCGCAAAAAAGGGAATAAGGGCGACACGGAA
ATGTTGAATACTCATACTCTTCCTTTTTCAATATTATTGAAGCATTTATCAGGGTTATTGTCTCATGAGC
GGATACATATTTGAATGTATTTAGAAAAATAAACAAATAGGGGTTCCGCGCACATTTCCCCGAAAAGTGC
CACCTG
Features (pLannotate 1.2.2; 17 found; start..end, strand, type, name):
      4..383     +  enhancer       CMV enhancer: human cytomegalovirus immediate early enhancer
    385..662     +  promoter       chicken β-actin promoter: No description available
    663..1678    +  intron         chimeric intron: chimera between introns from chicken β-actin and rabbit β-globin
   1814..2521    +  CDS            mWasabi: mWasabi is a basic (constitutively fluorescent) green fluorescent protein published in 2008, derived from Clavularia sp.. It has high acid sensitivity.
   2553..2624    +  CDS            HBB (fragment): HBB_PONPY - Experimental evidence at transcript level: Swiss-Prot protein existence level 2. Involved in oxygen transport from the lung to the various peripheral tissues. From Pongo pygmaeus (Bornean orangutan).
   2695..2750    +  polyA_signal   β-globin poly(A) signal: rabbit β-globin polyadenylation signal (Gil and Proudfoot, 1987)
   3133..3149    -  protein_bind   lac operator: The lac repressor binds to the lac operator to inhibit transcription in E. coli. This inhibition can be relieved by adding lactose or isopropyl-β-D-thiogalactopyranoside (IPTG). lac repressor encoded by lacI
   3157..3187    -  promoter       lac promoter: promoter for the E. coli lac operon
   3202..3223    -  protein_bind   CAP binding site: CAP binding activates transcription in the presence of cAMP. E. coli catabolite activator protein
   3236..3275    -  CDS            lacI (fragment): lac repressor; lacI; The lac repressor binds to the lac operator to inhibit transcription in E. coli. This inhibition can be relieved by adding lactose or isopropyl-β-D-thiogalactopyranoside (IPTG).
   3282..3304    +  promoter       SV40 promoter (fragment): SV40 enhancer and early promoter
   3328..3463    +  rep_origin     SV40 ori: SV40 origin of replication
   3483..3617    +  polyA_signal   SV40 poly(A) signal: SV40 polyadenylation signal
   3619..3673    -  CDS            lacI (fragment): lac repressor; lacI; The lac repressor binds to the lac operator to inhibit transcription in E. coli. This inhibition can be relieved by adding lactose or isopropyl-β-D-thiogalactopyranoside (IPTG).
   3856..4444    -  rep_origin     ori: high-copy-number ColE1/pMB1/pBR322/pUC origin of replication
   4615..5475    -  CDS            AmpR: β-lactamase; bla; confers resistance to ampicillin, carbenicillin, and related antibiotics
   5476..5580    -  promoter       AmpR promoter: bla
