>Addgene plasmid #164165 | pCAG-mWasabi-ER | addgene full sequence | sequence record 323959 | Addgene NGS Result
GAAAAGTGCCACCTGGGTCGACATTGATTATTGACTAGTTATTAATAGTAATCAATTACGGGGTCATTAG
TTCATAGCCCATATATGGAGTTCCGCGTTACATAACTTACGGTAAATGGCCCGCCTGGCTGACCGCCCAA
CGACCCCCGCCCATTGACGTCAATAATGACGTATGTTCCCATAGTAACGCCAATAGGGACTTTCCATTGA
CGTCAATGGGTGGAGTATTTACGGTAAACTGCCCACTTGGCAGTACATCAAGTGTATCATATGCCAAGTA
CGCCCCCTATTGACGTCAATGACGGTAAATGGCCCGCCTGGCATTATGCCCAGTACATGACCTTATGGGA
CTTTCCTACTTGGCAGTACATCTACGTATTAGTCATCGCTATTACCATGGTCGAGGTGAGCCCCACGTTC
TGCTTCACTCTCCCCATCTCCCCCCCCTCCCCACCCCCAATTTTGTATTTATTTATTTTTTAATTATTTT
GTGCAGCGATGGGGGCGGGGGGGGGGGGGGCGCGCGCCAGGCGGGGCGGGGCGGGGCGAGGGGCGGGGCG
GGGCGAGGCGGAGAGGTGCGGCGGCAGCCAATCAGAGCGGCGCGCTCCGAAAGTTTCCTTTTATGGCGAG
GCGGCGGCGGCGGCGGCCCTATAAAAAGCGAAGCGCGCGGCGGGCGGGAGTCGCTGCGCGCTGCCTTCGC
CCCGTGCCCCGCTCCGCCGCCGCCTCGCGCCGCCCGCCCCGGCTCTGACTGACCGCGTTACTCCCACAGG
TGAGCGGGCGGGACGGCCCTTCTCCTCCGGGCTGTAATTAGCGCTTGGTTTAATGACGGCTTGTTTCTTT
TCTGTGGCTGCGTGAAAGCCTTGAGGGGCTCCGGGAGGGCCCTTTGTGCGGGGGGAGCGGCTCGGGGGGT
GCGTGCGTGTGTGTGTGCGTGGGGAGCGCCGCGTGCGGCTCCGCGCTGCCCGGCGGCTGTGAGCGCTGCG
GGCGCGGCGCGGGGCTTTGTGCGCTCCGCAGTGTGCGCGAGGGGAGCGCGGCCGGGGGCGGTGCCCCGCG
GTGCGGGGGGGGCTGCGAGGGGAACAAAGGCTGCGTGCGGGGTGTGTGCGTGGGGGGGTGAGCAGGGGGT
GTGGGCGCGTCGGTCGGGCTGCAACCCCCCCTGCACCCCCCTCCCCGAGTTGCTGAGCACGGCCCGGCTT
CGGGTGCGGGGCTCCGTACGGGGCGTGGCGCGGGGCTCGCCGTGCCGGGCGGGGGGTGGCGGCAGGTGGG
GGTGCCGGGCGGGGCGGGGCCGCCTCGGGCCGGGGAGGGCTCGGGGGAGGGGCGCGGCGGCCCCCGGAGC
GCCGGCGGCTGTCGAGGCGCGGCGAGCCGCAGCCATTGCCTTTTATGGTAATCGTGCGAGAGGGCGCAGG
GACTTCCTTTGTCCCAAATCTGTGCGGAGCCGAAATCTGGGAGGCGCCGCCGCACCCCCTCTAGCGGGCG
CGGGGCGAAGCGGTGCGGCGCCGGCAGGAAGGAAATGGGCGGGGAGGGCCTTCGTGCGTCGCCGCGCCGC
CGTCCCCTTCTCCCTCTCCAGCCTCGGGGCTGTCCGCGGGGGGACGGCTGCCTTCGGGGGGGACGGGGCA
GGGCGGGGTTCGGCTTCTGGCGTGTGACCGGCGGCTCTAGAGCCTCTGCTAACCATGTTCATGCCTTCTT
CTTTTTCCTACAGCTCCTGGGCAACGTGCTGGTTATTGTGCTGTCTCATCATTTTGGCAAAGCTAGCCTA
CCGGTCGCCACCATGCTGCTATCCGTGCCGTTGCTGCTCGGCCTCCTCGGCCTGGCCGTCGCCGACCGGT
CGCACACCATGGTGAGCAAGGGCGAGGAGACCACAATGGGCGTAATCAAGCCCGACATGAAGATCAAGCT
GAAGATGGAGGGCAACGTGAATGGCCACGCCTTCGTGATCGAGGGCGAGGGCGAGGGCAAGCCCTACGAC
GGCACCAACACCATCAACCTGGAGGTGAAGGAGGGAGCCCCCCTGCCCTTCTCCTACGACATTCTGACCA
CCGCGTTCAGTTACGGCAACAGGGCCTTCACCAAGTACCCCGACGACATCCCCAACTACTTCAAGCAGTC
CTTCCCCGAGGGCTACTCTTGGGAGCGCACCATGACCTTCGAGGACAAGGGCATCGTGAAGGTGAAGTCC
GACATCTCCATGGAGGAGGACTCCTTCATCTACGAGATACACCTCAAGGGCGAGAACTTCCCCCCCAACG
GCCCCGTGATGCAGAAGGAGACCACCGGCTGGGACGCCTCCACCGAGAGGATGTACGTGCGCGACGGCGT
GCTGAAGGGCGACGTCAAGATGAAGCTGCTGCTGGAGGGCGGCGGCCACCACCGCGTTGACTTCAAGACC
ATCTACAGGGCCAAGAAGGCGGTGAAGCTGCCCGACTATCACTTTGTGGACCACCGCATCGAGATCCTGA
ACCACGACAAGGACTACAACAAGGTGACCGTTTACGAGATCGCCGTGGCCCGCAACTCCACCGACGGCAT
GGACGAGCTGTACAAGAGATCGTACAAGAAGGACGAGCTGTAATAAAACTCCTCAGGTGCAGGCTGCCTA
TCAGAAGGTGGTGGCTGGTGTGGCCAATGCCCTGGCTCACAAATACCACTGAGATCTTTTTCCCTCTGCC
AAAAATTATGGGGACATCATGAAGCCCCTTGAGCATCTGACTTCTGGCTAATAAAGGAAATTTATTTTCA
TTGCAATAGTGTGTTGGAATTTTTTGTGTCTCTCACTCGGAAGGACATATGGGAGGGCAAATCATTTAAA
ACATCAGAATGAGTATTTGGTTTAGAGTTTGGCAACATATGCCCATATGCTGGCTGCCATGAACAAAGGT
TGGCTATAAAGAGGTCATCAGTATATGAAACAGCCCCCTGCTGTCCATTCCTTATTCCATAGAAAAGCCT
TGACTTGAGGTTAGATTTTTTTTATATTTTGTTTTGTGTTATTTTTTTCTTTAACATCCCTAAAATTTTC
CTTACATGTTTTACTAGCCAGATTTTTCCTCCTCTCCTGACTACTCCCAGTCATAGCTGTCCCTCTTCTC
TTATGGAGATCCCTCGACCTGCAGCCCAAGCTTGGCGTAATCATGGTCATAGCTGTTTCCTGTGTGAAAT
TGTTATCCGCTCACAATTCCACACAACATACGAGCCGGAAGCATAAAGTGTAAAGCCTGGGGTGCCTAAT
GAGTGAGCTAACTCACATTAATTGCGTTGCGCTCACTGCCCGCTTTCCAGTCGGGAAACCTGTCGTGCCA
GCGGATCCGCATCTCAATTAGTCAGCAACCATAGTCCCGCCCCTAACTCCGCCCATCCCGCCCCTAACTC
CGCCCAGTTCCGCCCATTCTCCGCCCCATGGCTGACTAATTTTTTTTATTTATGCAGAGGCCGAGGCCGC
CTCGGCCTCTGAGCTATTCCAGAAGTAGTGAGGAGGCTTTTTTGGAGGCCTAGGCTTTTGCAAAAAGCTA
ACTTGTTTATTGCAGCTTATAATGGTTACAAATAAAGCAATAGCATCACAAATTTCACAAATAAAGCATT
TTTTTCACTGCATTCTAGTTGTGGTTTGTCCAAACTCATCAATGTATCTTATCATGTCTGGATCCGCTGC
ATTAATGAATCGGCCAACGCGCGGGGAGAGGCGGTTTGCGTATTGGGCGCTCTTCCGCTTCCTCGCTCAC
TGACTCGCTGCGCTCGGTCGTTCGGCTGCGGCGAGCGGTATCAGCTCACTCAAAGGCGGTAATACGGTTA
TCCACAGAATCAGGGGATAACGCAGGAAAGAACATGTGAGCAAAAGGCCAGCAAAAGGCCAGGAACCGTA
AAAAGGCCGCGTTGCTGGCGTTTTTCCATAGGCTCCGCCCCCCTGACGAGCATCACAAAAATCGACGCTC
AAGTCAGAGGTGGCGAAACCCGACAGGACTATAAAGATACCAGGCGTTTCCCCCTGGAAGCTCCCTCGTG
CGCTCTCCTGTTCCGACCCTGCCGCTTACCGGATACCTGTCCGCCTTTCTCCCTTCGGGAAGCGTGGCGC
TTTCTCATAGCTCACGCTGTAGGTATCTCAGTTCGGTGTAGGTCGTTCGCTCCAAGCTGGGCTGTGTGCA
CGAACCCCCCGTTCAGCCCGACCGCTGCGCCTTATCCGGTAACTATCGTCTTGAGTCCAACCCGGTAAGA
CACGACTTATCGCCACTGGCAGCAGCCACTGGTAACAGGATTAGCAGAGCGAGGTATGTAGGCGGTGCTA
CAGAGTTCTTGAAGTGGTGGCCTAACTACGGCTACACTAGAAGAACAGTATTTGGTATCTGCGCTCTGCT
GAAGCCAGTTACCTTCGGAAAAAGAGTTGGTAGCTCTTGATCCGGCAAACAAACCACCGCTGGTAGCGGT
GGTTTTTTTGTTTGCAAGCAGCAGATTACGCGCAGAAAAAAAGGATCTCAAGAAGATCCTTTGATCTTTT
CTACGGGGTCTGACGCTCAGTGGAACGAAAACTCACGTTAAGGGATTTTGGTCATGAGATTATCAAAAAG
GATCTTCACCTAGATCCTTTTAAATTAAAAATGAAGTTTTAAATCAATCTAAAGTATATATGAGTAAACT
TGGTCTGACAGTTACCAATGCTTAATCAGTGAGGCACCTATCTCAGCGATCTGTCTATTTCGTTCATCCA
TAGTTGCCTGACTCCCCGTCGTGTAGATAACTACGATACGGGAGGGCTTACCATCTGGCCCCAGTGCTGC
AATGATACCGCGAGACCCACGCTCACCGGCTCCAGATTTATCAGCAATAAACCAGCCAGCCGGAAGGGCC
GAGCGCAGAAGTGGTCCTGCAACTTTATCCGCCTCCATCCAGTCTATTAATTGTTGCCGGGAAGCTAGAG
TAAGTAGTTCGCCAGTTAATAGTTTGCGCAACGTTGTTGCCATTGCTACAGGCATCGTGGTGTCACGCTC
GTCGTTTGGTATGGCTTCATTCAGCTCCGGTTCCCAACGATCAAGGCGAGTTACATGATCCCCCATGTTG
TGCAAAAAAGCGGTTAGCTCCTTCGGTCCTCCGATCGTTGTCAGAAGTAAGTTGGCCGCAGTGTTATCAC
TCATGGTTATGGCAGCACTGCATAATTCTCTTACTGTCATGCCATCCGTAAGATGCTTTTCTGTGACTGG
TGAGTACTCAACCAAGTCATTCTGAGAATAGTGTATGCGGCGACCGAGTTGCTCTTGCCCGGCGTCAATA
CGGGATAATACCGCGCCACATAGCAGAACTTTAAAAGTGCTCATCATTGGAAAACGTTCTTCGGGGCGAA
AACTCTCAAGGATCTTACCGCTGTTGAGATCCAGTTCGATGTAACCCACTCGTGCACCCAACTGATCTTC
AGCATCTTTTACTTTCACCAGCGTTTCTGGGTGAGCAAAAACAGGAAGGCAAAATGCCGCAAAAAAGGGA
ATAAGGGCGACACGGAAATGTTGAATACTCATACTCTTCCTTTTTCAATATTATTGAAGCATTTATCAGG
GTTATTGTCTCATGAGCGGATACATATTTGAATGTATTTAGAAAAATAAACAAATAGGGGTTCCGCGCAC
ATTTCCCC
Features (pLannotate 1.2.2; 17 found; start..end, strand, type, name):
     20..399     +  enhancer       CMV enhancer: human cytomegalovirus immediate early enhancer
    401..676     +  promoter       chicken β-actin promoter: No description available
    677..1693    +  intron         chimeric intron: chimera between introns from chicken β-actin and rabbit β-globin
   1829..2536    +  CDS            mWasabi: mWasabi is a basic (constitutively fluorescent) green fluorescent protein published in 2008, derived from Clavularia sp.. It has high acid sensitivity.
   2568..2639    +  CDS            HBB (fragment): HBB_PONPY - Experimental evidence at transcript level: Swiss-Prot protein existence level 2. Involved in oxygen transport from the lung to the various peripheral tissues. From Pongo pygmaeus (Bornean orangutan).
   2710..2765    +  polyA_signal   β-globin poly(A) signal: rabbit β-globin polyadenylation signal (Gil and Proudfoot, 1987)
   3150..3166    -  protein_bind   lac operator: The lac repressor binds to the lac operator to inhibit transcription in E. coli. This inhibition can be relieved by adding lactose or isopropyl-β-D-thiogalactopyranoside (IPTG). lac repressor encoded by lacI
   3174..3204    -  promoter       lac promoter: promoter for the E. coli lac operon
   3219..3240    -  protein_bind   CAP binding site: CAP binding activates transcription in the presence of cAMP. E. coli catabolite activator protein
   3253..3292    -  CDS            lacI (fragment): lac repressor; lacI; The lac repressor binds to the lac operator to inhibit transcription in E. coli. This inhibition can be relieved by adding lactose or isopropyl-β-D-thiogalactopyranoside (IPTG).
   3299..3321    +  promoter       SV40 promoter (fragment): SV40 enhancer and early promoter
   3345..3480    +  rep_origin     SV40 ori: SV40 origin of replication
   3500..3634    +  polyA_signal   SV40 poly(A) signal: SV40 polyadenylation signal
   3636..3690    -  CDS            lacI (fragment): lac repressor; lacI; The lac repressor binds to the lac operator to inhibit transcription in E. coli. This inhibition can be relieved by adding lactose or isopropyl-β-D-thiogalactopyranoside (IPTG).
   3873..4461    -  rep_origin     ori: high-copy-number ColE1/pMB1/pBR322/pUC origin of replication
   4632..5492    -  CDS            AmpR: β-lactamase; bla; confers resistance to ampicillin, carbenicillin, and related antibiotics
   5493..5597    -  promoter       AmpR promoter: bla
