[The description below was written by a language model from this plasmid's Addgene catalogue record and pLannotate feature annotations shown in this document.]
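Description:
pCAG-mWasabi-ER is a mammalian expression plasmid of about 5.6 kb built on the pCAGGS backbone. It is propagated in E. coli as a high-copy plasmid through a ColE1/pUC-type origin and selected with ampicillin via the β-lactamase gene and its native promoter. The backbone also carries remnants of the lac promoter/operator region and short lacI fragments, which have no role in expression. An SV40 origin of replication with an adjacent SV40 poly(A) signal is also present, and this origin can support episomal amplification in cells that supply SV40 large T antigen. The two annotated sequence records, the depositor's sequence and the repository's sequencing result, differ by only two nucleotides in length and show the same feature layout.

The payload is a synthetic open reading frame of roughly 800 bp encoding mWasabi, a constitutively fluorescent green protein derived from Clavularia. According to the catalogue entry it is fused to the ER-targeting signal sequence of calreticulin and ends in the KDEL retrieval motif. These short targeting elements are not annotated separately in the feature tables, though the insert is larger than the annotated mWasabi coding region, which leaves room for them. Together they direct the protein into the endoplasmic reticulum lumen and keep it there.

Expression is driven by the strong, broadly active CAG promoter, made up of the CMV immediate-early enhancer, the chicken β-actin promoter and a chimeric β-actin/β-globin intron. Transcripts are terminated by the rabbit β-globin polyadenylation signal, and the annotated HBB fragment just upstream of it most likely reflects β-globin 3' sequence from the backbone. The associated publication indicates use as a green ER marker in two-color in-resin correlative light and electron microscopy of Epon-embedded cells, where osmium-resistant fluorescent proteins are needed.
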