Addgene plasmid #164165: pCAG-mWasabi-ER
Purpose: Expresses mWasabi fused with an ER-targeting sequence of calreticulin and the ER retrieval sequence, KDEL, under the control of CAG promoter
Depositing lab: Isei Tanida. Publication: Two-color in-resin CLEM of Epon-embedded cells using osmium resistant green and red fluorescent proteins. Tanida I, Furuta Y, Yamaguchi J, Kakuta S, Oliva Trejo JA, Uchiyama Y. Sci Rep. 2020 Dec 14;10(1):21871. doi: 10.1038/s41598-020-78879-x. PubMed 33318540.
Backbone
  Vector backbone: pCAGGS
  Backbone size w/o insert (bp): 4780
  Total vector size (bp): 5606
  Vector type: Mammalian Expression
Growth in bacteria
  Bacterial resistance: Ampicillin, 100 μg/mL
  Growth temperature: 37°C
  Growth strain: DH5alpha
  Copy number: High Copy
Gene/Insert
  Gene/Insert name: mWasabi
  Species: Synthetic
  Insert size (bp): 798
  Promoter: CAG
  Cloning method: Gibson Cloning
  Sequencing primers: 5′ GTGCTGTCTCATCATTTTGGCAAA; 3′ GATAGGCAGCCTGCACCTGAGGAGT
Terms and licenses: Academic/Nonprofit Terms; Industry Terms: Not Available to Industry
How to cite: pCAG-mWasabi-ER was a gift from Isei Tanida (Addgene plasmid # 164165 ; http://n2t.net/addgene:164165 ; RRID:Addgene_164165)
