>Addgene plasmid #164165 | pCAG-mWasabi-ER | depositor partial sequence | sequence record 318715 | mWasabi-ER insert
ATGCTGCTATCCGTGCCGTTGCTGCTCGGCCTCCTCGGCCTGGCCGTCGCCGACCGGTCGCACACCATGG
TGAGCAAGGGCGAGGAGACCACAATGGGCGTAATCAAGCCCGACATGAAGATCAAGCTGAAGATGGAGGG
CAACGTGAATGGCCACGCCTTCGTGATCGAGGGCGAGGGCGAGGGCAAGCCCTACGACGGCACCAACACC
ATCAACCTGGAGGTGAAGGAGGGAGCCCCCCTGCCCTTCTCCTACGACATTCTGACCACCGCGTTCAGTT
ACGGCAACAGGGCCTTCACCAAGTACCCCGACGACATCCCCAACTACTTCAAGCAGTCCTTCCCCGAGGG
CTACTCTTGGGAGCGCACCATGACCTTCGAGGACAAGGGCATCGTGAAGGTGAAGTCCGACATCTCCATG
GAGGAGGACTCCTTCATCTACGAGATACACCTCAAGGGCGAGAACTTCCCCCCCAACGGCCCCGTGATGC
AGAAGGAGACCACCGGCTGGGACGCCTCCACCGAGAGGATGTACGTGCGCGACGGCGTGCTGAAGGGCGA
CGTCAAGATGAAGCTGCTGCTGGAGGGCGGCGGCCACCACCGCGTTGACTTCAAGACCATCTACAGGGCC
AAGAAGGCGGTGAAGCTGCCCGACTATCACTTTGTGGACCACCGCATCGAGATCCTGAACCACGACAAGG
ACTACAACAAGGTGACCGTTTACGAGATCGCCGTGGCCCGCAACTCCACCGACGGCATGGACGAGCTGTA
CAAGAGATCGTACAAGAAGGACGAGCTG
